>Addgene plasmid #140322 | pDEST40-2XHA-Src-Y530EEI | addgene full sequence | sequence record 291907 | Addgene NGS Result
GACGGATCGGGAGATCTCCCGATCCCCTATGGTGCACTCTCAGTACAATCTGCTCTGATGCCGCATAGTT
AAGCCAGTATCTGCTCCCTGCTTGTGTGTTGGAGGTCGCTGAGTAGTGCGCGAGCAAAATTTAAGCTACA
ACAAGGCAAGGCTTGACCGACAATTGCATGAAGAATCTGCTTAGGGTTAGGCGTTTTGCGCTGCTTCGCG
ATGTACGGGCCAGATATACGCGTTGACATTGATTATTGACTAGTTATTAATAGTAATCAATTACGGGGTC
ATTAGTTCATAGCCCATATATGGAGTTCCGCGTTACATAACTTACGGTAAATGGCCCGCCTGGCTGACCG
CCCAACGACCCCCGCCCATTGACGTCAATAATGACGTATGTTCCCATAGTAACGCCAATAGGGACTTTCC
ATTGACGTCAATGGGTGGAGTATTTACGGTAAACTGCCCACTTGGCAGTACATCAAGTGTATCATATGCC
AAGTACGCCCCCTATTGACGTCAATGACGGTAAATGGCCCGCCTGGCATTATGCCCAGTACATGACCTTA
TGGGACTTTCCTACTTGGCAGTACATCTACGTATTAGTCATCGCTATTACCATGGTGATGCGGTTTTGGC
AGTACATCAATGGGCGTGGATAGCGGTTTGACTCACGGGGATTTCCAAGTCTCCACCCCATTGACGTCAA
TGGGAGTTTGTTTTGGCACCAAAATCAACGGGACTTTCCAAAATGTCGTAACAACTCCGCCCCATTGACG
CAAATGGGCGGTAGGCGTGTACGGTGGGAGGTCTATATAAGCAGAGCTCTCTGGCTAACTAGAGAACCCA
CTGCTTACTGGCTTATCGAAATTAATACGACTCACTATAGGGAGACCCAAGCTGGCTAGTTAAGCTATCA
ACAAGTTTGTACAAAAAAGCAGGCTTCGAAGGAGATAGAACCATGGGTAGCAACAAGAGCAAGCCCAAGG
ATGCCAGCCAGCGGCGCCGCAGCCTGGAGCCCGCCGAGAACGTGCACGGCGCTGGCGGGGGCGCTTTCCC
CGCCTCGCAGACCCCCAGCAAGCCAGCCTCGGCCGACGGCCACCGCGGCCCCAGCGCGGCCTTCGCCCCC
GCGGCCGCCGAGCCCAAGCTGTTCGGAGGCTTCAACTCCTCGGACACCGTCACCTCCCCGCAGAGGGCGG
GCCCGCTGGCCGGTGGAGTGACCACCTTTGTGGCCCTCTATGACTATGAGTCTAGGACGGAGACAGACCT
GTCCTTCAAGAAAGGCGAGCGGCTCCAGATTGTCAACAACACAGAGGGAGACTGGTGGCTGGCCCACTCG
CTCAGCACAGGACAGACAGGCTACATCCCCAGCAACTACGTGGCGCCCTCCGACTCCATCCAGGCTGAGG
AGTGGTATTTTGGCAAGATCACCAGACGGGAGTCAGAGCGGTTACTGCTCAATGCAGAGAACCCGAGAGG
GACCTTCCTCGTGCGAGAAAGTGAGACCACGAAAGGTGCCTACTGCCTCTCAGTGTCTGACTTCGACAAC
GCCAAGGGCCTCAACGTGAAGCACTACAAGATCCGCAAGCTGGACAGCGGCGGCTTCTACATCACCTCCC
GCACCCAGTTCAACAGCCTGCAGCAGCTGGTGGCCTACTACTCCAAACACGCCGATGGCCTGTGCCACCG
CCTCACCACCGTGTGCCCCACGTCCAAGCCGCAGACTCAGGGCCTGGCCAAGGATGCCTGGGAGATCCCT
CGGGAGTCGCTGCGGCTGGAGGTCAAGCTGGGCCAGGGCTGCTTTGGCGAGGTGTGGATGGGGACCTGGA
ACGGTACCACCAGGGTGGCCATCAAAACCCTGAAGCCTGGCACGATGTCTCCAGAGGCCTTCCTGCAGGA
GGCCCAGGTCATGAAGAAGCTGAGGCATGAGAAGCTGGTGCAGTTGTATGCTGTGGTTTCAGAGGAGCCC
ATTTACATCGTCACGGAGTACATGAGCAAGGGGAGTTTGCTGGACTTTCTCAAGGGGGAGACAGGCAAGT
ACCTGCGGCTGCCTCAGCTGGTGGACATGGCTGCTCAGATCGCCTCAGGCATGGCGTACGTGGAGCGGAT
GAACTACGTCCACCGGGACCTTCGTGCAGCCAACATCCTGGTGGGAGAGAACCTGGTGTGCAAAGTGGCC
GACTTTGGGCTGGCTCGGCTCATTGAAGACAATGAGTACACGGCGCGGCAAGGTGCCAAATTCCCCATCA
AGTGGACGGCTCCAGAAGCTGCCCTCTATGGCCGCTTCACCATCAAGTCGGACGTGTGGTCCTTCGGGAT
CCTGCTGACTGAGCTCACCACAAAGGGACGGGTGCCCTACCCTGGGATGGTGAACCGCGAGGTGCTGGAC
CAGGTGGAGCGGGGCTACCGGATGCCCTGCCCGCCGGAGTGTCCCGAGTCCCTGCACGACCTCATGTGCC
AGTGCTGGCGGAAGGAGCCTGAGGAGCGGCCCACCTTCGAGTACCTGCAGGCCTTCCTGGAGGACTACTT
CACGTCCACCGAGCCCCAGTACGAGGAAATTGAGAACCTCGACCCAGCTTTCTTGTACAAAGTGGTTGAT
CTAGAGTACCCATACGATGTTCCAGATTACGCTGGATACCCATACGATGTTCCAGATTACGCTTGATCTA
GAGGGCCCGCGGTTCGAAGGTAAGCCTATCCCTAACCCTCTCCTCGGTCTCGATTCTACGCGTACCGGTC
ATCATCACCATCACCATTGAGTTTAAACCCGCTGATCAGCCTCGACTGTGCCTTCTAGTTGCCAGCCATC
TGTTGTTTGCCCCTCCCCCGTGCCTTCCTTGACCCTGGAAGGTGCCACTCCCACTGTCCTTTCCTAATAA
AATGAGGAAATTGCATCGCATTGTCTGAGTAGGTGTCATTCTATTCTGGGGGGTGGGGTGGGGCAGGACA
GCAAGGGGGAGGATTGGGAAGACAATAGCAGGCATGCTGGGGATGCGGTGGGCTCTATGGCTTCTGAGGC
GGAAAGAACCAGCTGGGGCTCTAGGGGGTATCCCC
[124 nt withheld, positions 3046-3169]
C
[91 nt withheld, positions 3171-3261]
A
[49 nt withheld, positions 3263-3311]
CCTTTGACGTTGGAGTCCACGTTCTTT
[37 nt withheld, positions 3339-3375]
ACCCTATCTCGGTCTATTCTTTTGATTTATAAGGGATTTTGCCGATTTCGGCCTATTGGTTAAAAAATGA
GCTGATTTAACAAAAATTTAACGCGAATTAATTCTGTGGAATGTGTGTCAGTTAGGGTGTGGAAAGTCCC
CAGGCTCCCCAGCAGGCAGAAGTATGCAAAGCATGCATCTCAATTAGTCAGCAACCAGGTGTGGAAAGTC
CCCAGGCTCCCCAGCAGGCAGAAGTATGCAAAGCATGCATCTCAATTAGTCAGCAACCATAGTCCCGCCC
CTAACTCCGCCCATCCCGCCCCTAACTCCGCCCAGTTCCGCCCATTCTCCGCCCCATGGCTGACTAATTT
TTTTTATTTATGCAGAGGCCGAGGCCGCCTCTGCCTCTGAGCTATTCCAGAAGTAGTGAGGAGGCTTTTT
TGGAGGCCTAGGCTTTTGCAAAAAGCTCCCGGGAGCTTGTATATCCATTTTCGGATCTGATCAAGAGACA
GGATGAGGATCGTTTCGCATGATTGAACAAGATGGATTGCACGCAGGTTCTCCGGCCGCTTGGGTGGAGA
GGCTATTCGGCTATGACTGGGCACAACAGACAATCGGCTGCTCTGATGCCGCCGTGTTCCGGCTGTCAGC
GCAGGGGCGCCCGGTTCTTTTTGTCAAGACCGACCTGTCCGGTGCCCTGAATGAACTGCAGGACGAGGCA
GCGCGGCTATCGTGGCTGGCCACGACGGGCGTTCCTTGCGCAGCTGTGCTCGACGTTGTCACTGAAGCGG
GAAGGGACTGGCTGCTATTGGGCGAAGTGCCGGGGCAGGATCTCCTGTCATCTCACCTTGCTCCTGCCGA
GAAAGTATCCATCATGGCTGATGCAATGCGGCGGCTGCATACGCTTGATCCGGCTACCTGCCCATTCGAC
CACCAAGCGAAACATCGCATCGAGCGAGCACGTACTCGGATGGAAGCCGGTCTTGTCGATCAGGATGATC
TGGACGAAGAGCATCAGGGGCTCGCGCCAGCCGAACTGTTCGCCAGGCTCAAGGCGCGCATGCCCGACGG
CGAGGATCTCGTCGTGACCCATGGCGATGCCTGCTTGCCGAATATCATGGTGGAAAATGGCCGCTTTTCT
GGATTCATCGACTGTGGCCGGCTGGGTGTGGCGGACCGCTATCAGGACATAGCGTTGGCTACCCGTGATA
TTGCTGAAGAGCTTGGCGGCGAATGGGCTGACCGCTTCCTCGTGCTTTACGGTATCGCCGCTCCCGATTC
GCAGCGCATCGCCTTCTATCGCCTTCTTGACGAGTTCTTCTGAGCGGGACTCTGGGGTTCGCGAAATGAC
CGACCAAGCGACGCCCAACCTGCCATCACGAGATTTCGATTCCACCGCCGCCTTCTATGAAAGGTTGGGC
TTCGGAATCGTTTTCCGGGACGCCGGCTGGATGATCCTCCAGCGCGGGGATCTCATGCTGGAGTTCTTCG
CCCACCCCAACTTGTTTATTGCAGCTTATAATGGTTACAAATAAAGCAATAGCATCACAAATTTCACAAA
TAAAGCATTTTTTTCACTGCATTCTAGTTGTGGTTTGTCCAAACTCATCAATGTATCTTATCATGTCTGT
ATACCGTCGACCTCTAGCTAGAGCTTGGCGTAATCATGGTCATAGCTGTTTCCTGTGTGAAATTGTTATC
CGCTCACAATTCCACACAACATACGAGCCGGAAGCATAAAGTGTAAAGCCTGGGGTGCCTAATGAGTGAG
CTAACTCACATTAATTGCGTTGCGCTCACTGCCCGCTTTCCAGTCGGGAAACCTGTCGTGCCAGCTGCAT
TAATGAATCGGCCAACGCGCGGGGAGAGGCGGTTTGCGTATTGGGCGCTCTTCCGCTTCCTCGCTCACTG
ACTCGCTGCGCTCGGTCGTTCGGCTGCGGCGAGCGGTATCAGCTCACTCAAAGGCGGTAATACGGTTATC
CACAGAATCAGGGGATAACGCAGGAAAGAACATGTGAGCAAAAGGCCAGCAAAAGGCCAGGAACCGTAAA
AAGGCCGCGTTGCTGGCGTTTTTCCATAGGCTCCGCCCCCCTGACGAGCATCACAAAAATCGACGCTCAA
GTCAGAGGTGGCGAAACCCGACAGGACTATAAAGATACCAGGCGTTTCCCCCTGGAAGCTCCCTCGTGCG
CTCTCCTGTTCCGACCCTGCCGCTTACCGGATACCTGTCCGCCTTTCTCCCTTCGGGAAGCGTGGCGCTT
TCTCATAGCTCACGCTGTAGGTATCTCAGTTCGGTGTAGGTCGTTCGCTCCAAGCTGGGCTGTGTGCACG
AACCCCCCGTTCAGCCCGACCGCTGCGCCTTATCCGGTAACTATCGTCTTGAGTCCAACCCGGTAAGACA
CGACTTATCGCCACTGGCAGCAGCCACTGGTAACAGGATTAGCAGAGCGAGGTATGTAGGCGGTGCTACA
GAGTTCTTGAAGTGGTGGCCTAACTACGGCTACACTAGAAGAACAGTATTTGGTATCTGCGCTCTGCTGA
AGCCAGTTACCTTCGGAAAAAGAGTTGGTAGCTCTTGATCCGGCAAACAAACCACCGCTGGTAGCGGTGG
TTTTTTTGTTTGCAAGCAGCAGATTACGCGCAGAAAAAAAGGATCTCAAGAAGATCCTTTGATCTTTTCT
ACGGGGTCTGACGCTCAGTGGAACGAAAACTCACGTTAAGGGATTTTGGTCATGAGATTATCAAAAAGGA
TCTTCACCTAGATCCTTTTAAATTAAAAATGAAGTTTTAAATCAATCTAAAGTATATATGAGTAAACTTG
GTCTGACAGTTACCAATGCTTAATCAGTGAGGCACCTATCTCAGCGATCTGTCTATTTCGTTCATCCATA
GTTGCCTGACTCCCCGTCGTGTAGATAACTACGATACGGGAGGGCTTACCATCTGGCCCCAGTGCTGCAA
TGATACCGCGAGACCCACGCTCACCGGCTCCAGATTTATCAGCAATAAACCAGCCAGCCGGAAGGGCCGA
GCGCAGAAGTGGTCCTGCAACTTTATCCGCCTCCATCCAGTCTATTAATTGTTGCCGGGAAGCTAGAGTA
AGTAGTTCGCCAGTTAATAGTTTGCGCAACGTTGTTGCCATTGCTACAGGCATCGTGGTGTCACGCTCGT
CGTTTGGTATGGCTTCATTCAGCTCCGGTTCCCAACGATCAAGGCGAGTTACATGATCCCCCATGTTGTG
CAAAAAAGCGGTTAGCTCCTTCGGTCCTCCGATCGTTGTCAGAAGTAAGTTGGCCGCAGTGTTATCACTC
ATGGTTATGGCAGCACTGCATAATTCTCTTACTGTCATGCCATCCGTAAGATGCTTTTCTGTGACTGGTG
AGTACTCAACCAAGTCATTCTGAGAATAGTGTATGCGGCGACCGAGTTGCTCTTGCCCGGCGTCAATACG
GGATAATACCGCGCCACATAGCAGAACTTTAAAAGTGCTCATCATTGGAAAACGTTCTTCGGGGCGAAAA
CTCTCAAGGATCTTACCGCTGTTGAGATCCAGTTCGATGTAACCCACTCGTGCACCCAACTGATCTTCAG
CATCTTTTACTTTCACCAGCGTTTCTGGGTGAGCAAAAACAGGAAGGCAAAATGCCGCAAAAAAGGGAAT
AAGGGCGACACGGAAATGTTGAATACTCATACTCTTCCTTTTTCAATATTATTGAAGCATTTATCAGGGT
TATTGTCTCATGAGCGGATACATATTTGAATGTATTTAGAAAAATAAACAAATAGGGGTTCCGCGCACAT
TTCCCCGAAAAGTGCCACCTGACGTC
Features (pLannotate 1.2.2; 25 found; start..end, strand, type, name):
     28..80      -  misc_feature   bom (fragment): basis of mobility region from pBR322
    235..614     +  enhancer       CMV enhancer: human cytomegalovirus immediate early enhancer
    615..818     +  promoter       CMV promoter: human cytomegalovirus (CMV) immediate early promoter
    814..847     +  LTR            5' LTR (truncated) (fragment): truncated 5' long terminal repeat (LTR) from HIV-1
    863..881     +  promoter       T7 promoter: promoter for bacteriophage T7 RNA polymerase
    911..935     +  protein_bind   attB1: mutant version of attB; recombination site for the Gateway® BP reaction BP Clonase™
    953..2560    +  CDS            SRC: SRC_HUMAN - Also known as SRC1. Experimental evidence at protein level: Swiss-Prot protein existence level 1. Non-receptor protein tyrosine kinase which is activated following engagement of many different classes of cellular receptors including immune response receptors, integrins and other adhesion receptors, receptor protein tyrosine kinases, G protein-coupled receptors as well as cytokine receptors. Participates in signaling pathways that control a diverse spectrum of biological activities including gene transcription, immune response, cell adhesion, cell cycle progression, apoptosis, migra
   2562..2586    -  protein_bind   attB2: mutant version of attB; recombination site for the Gateway® BP reaction BP Clonase™
   2597..2623    +  CDS            3xHA (fragment): three tandem HA epitope tags
   2627..2654    +  CDS            3xHA (fragment): three tandem HA epitope tags
   2679..2720    +  CDS            V5 tag: epitope tag from simian virus 5
   2776..3000    +  polyA_signal   bGH poly(A) signal: bovine growth hormone polyadenylation signal
   3004..3025    +  promoter       SV40 promoter (fragment): SV40 enhancer and early promoter
   3046..3474    +  rep_origin     f1 ori (sequence partly withheld): f1 bacteriophage origin of replication; arrow indicates direction of (+) strand synthesis
   3488..3817    +  promoter       SV40 promoter: SV40 enhancer and early promoter
   3884..4675    +  CDS            neo: KKA2_KLEPN - Also known as kan, nptII. Experimental evidence at protein level: Swiss-Prot protein existence level 1. Resistance to kanamycin, neomycin, paromomycin, ribostamycin, butirosin and gentamicin B. From Klebsiella pneumoniae.
   4701..4859    +  CDS            ble (fragment): BLE_KLEPN - Experimental evidence at protein level: Swiss-Prot protein existence level 1. Binding protein with a strong affinity to the bleomycin family of antibiotics. Binds to CL990; an antimitotic-antibiotic compound. From Klebsiella pneumoniae.
   4854..4975    +  polyA_signal   SV40 poly(A) signal: SV40 polyadenylation signal
   5048..5064    -  protein_bind   lac operator: The lac repressor binds to the lac operator to inhibit transcription in E. coli. This inhibition can be relieved by adding lactose or isopropyl-β-D-thiogalactopyranoside (IPTG). lac repressor encoded by lacI
   5072..5102    -  promoter       lac promoter: promoter for the E. coli lac operon
   5117..5138    -  protein_bind   CAP binding site: CAP binding activates transcription in the presence of cAMP. E. coli catabolite activator protein
   5151..5243    -  CDS            lacI (fragment): lac repressor; lacI; The lac repressor binds to the lac operator to inhibit transcription in E. coli. This inhibition can be relieved by adding lactose or isopropyl-β-D-thiogalactopyranoside (IPTG).
   5426..6014    -  rep_origin     ori: high-copy-number ColE1/pMB1/pBR322/pUC origin of replication
   6185..7045    -  CDS            AmpR: β-lactamase; bla; confers resistance to ampicillin, carbenicillin, and related antibiotics
   7046..7150    -  promoter       AmpR promoter: bla
