[The description below was written by a language model from this plasmid's Addgene catalogue record and pLannotate feature annotations shown in this document.]
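Description:
pDEST40-2XHA-Src-Y530EEI is a mammalian expression plasmid built on a modified pcDNA-pDEST40 Gateway destination backbone, and it drives expression of a mutant form of human SRC, the non-receptor tyrosine kinase. The sequenced record is about 7.2 kb. In bacteria the plasmid is maintained at high copy through a ColE1/pUC-type origin and selected with ampicillin via the β-lactamase gene. An f1 origin is also present. For mammalian cells, an SV40 early promoter drives a neomycin phosphotransferase cassette ending in an SV40 polyadenylation signal, which allows G418 selection of stable transfectants.

The expression unit consists of the CMV immediate-early enhancer and promoter, followed by a T7 promoter and then the roughly 1.6 kb SRC coding sequence. The insert is flanked by attB1 and attB2 sites, the scars left by Gateway recombination. Downstream of attB2, the annotation detects two HA epitope matches, scored as fragments of a 3xHA element, which fits the backbone-encoded C-terminal 2X HA tag listed in the catalogue. A V5 epitope sequence inherited from the parental pDEST40 lies further downstream, but the record does not say whether it is translated as part of the fusion. Transcripts are terminated by the bovine growth hormone polyadenylation signal.

The insert carries the mutation designated Y530EEI, which by its name affects the region of Tyr530, the C-terminal regulatory tyrosine of human Src. The record does not spell out the exact residue changes or their functional effect. The stated purpose is expression of HA-tagged Src-Y530EEI in mammalian cells for structure-function studies, and the associated work concerns a dimerization function in the disordered N-terminal region of Src.
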