Addgene plasmid #140322: pDEST40-2XHA-Src-Y530EEI
Purpose: Expresses HA-tagged human Src-Y530EEI in mammalian cells for structure-function studies
Depositing lab: Mark Moasser. Depositing organization: University of California, San Francisco (UCSF). Publication: A Dimerization Function in the Intrinsically Disordered N-Terminal Region of Src. Spassov DS, Ruiz-Saenz A, Piple A, Moasser MM. Cell Rep. 2018 Oct 9;25(2):449-463.e4. doi: 10.1016/j.celrep.2018.09.035. PubMed 30304684.
Backbone
  Vector backbone: modified pcDNA-pDEST40
  Backbone manufacturer: modified from ThermoFisher 12274015
  Backbone size w/o insert (bp): 7100
  Vector type: Mammalian Expression
  Selectable markers: Neomycin (select with G418)
Growth in bacteria
  Bacterial resistance: Ampicillin, 100 μg/mL
  Growth temperature: 37°C
  Growth strain: DH5alpha
  Copy number: High Copy
Gene/Insert
  Gene/Insert name: Src mutant (alt name: Y530EEI)
  Species: H. sapiens (human)
  Insert size (bp): 1608
  Mutation: Y530EEI
  Entrez Gene: SRC (a.k.a. ASV, SRC1, THC6, c-SRC, p60-Src)
  Promoter: CMV
  Tag / fusion protein: 2X HA (C terminal on backbone)
  Cloning method: Gateway Cloning
Terms and licenses: Academic/Nonprofit Terms; Industry Terms: Not Available to Industry
How to cite: pDEST40-2XHA-Src-Y530EEI was a gift from Mark Moasser (Addgene plasmid # 140322 ; http://n2t.net/addgene:140322 ; RRID:Addgene_140322)
