>Addgene plasmid #140322 | pDEST40-2XHA-Src-Y530EEI | depositor partial sequence | sequence record 272250 | insert
ATGGGTAGCAACAAGAGCAAGCCCAAGGATGCCAGCCAGCGGCGCCGCAGCCTGGAGCCCGCCGAGAACG
TGCACGGCGCTGGCGGGGGCGCTTTCCCCGCCTCGCAGACCCCCAGCAAGCCAGCCTCGGCCGACGGCCA
CCGCGGCCCCAGCGCGGCCTTCGCCCCCGCGGCCGCCGAGCCCAAGCTGTTCGGAGGCTTCAACTCCTCG
GACACCGTCACCTCCCCGCAGAGGGCGGGCCCGCTGGCCGGTGGAGTGACCACCTTTGTGGCCCTCTATG
ACTATGAGTCTAGGACGGAGACAGACCTGTCCTTCAAGAAAGGCGAGCGGCTCCAGATTGTCAACAACAC
AGAGGGAGACTGGTGGCTGGCCCACTCGCTCAGCACAGGACAGACAGGCTACATCCCCAGCAACTACGTG
GCGCCCTCCGACTCCATCCAGGCTGAGGAGTGGTATTTTGGCAAGATCACCAGACGGGAGTCAGAGCGGT
TACTGCTCAATGCAGAGAACCCGAGAGGGACCTTCCTCGTGCGAGAAAGTGAGACCACGAAAGGTGCCTA
CTGCCTCTCAGTGTCTGACTTCGACAACGCCAAGGGCCTCAACGTGAAGCACTACAAGATCCGCAAGCTG
GACAGCGGCGGCTTCTACATCACCTCCCGCACCCAGTTCAACAGCCTGCAGCAGCTGGTGGCCTACTACT
CCAAACACGCCGATGGCCTGTGCCACCGCCTCACCACCGTGTGCCCCACGTCCAAGCCGCAGACTCAGGG
CCTGGCCAAGGATGCCTGGGAGATCCCTCGGGAGTCGCTGCGGCTGGAGGTCAAGCTGGGCCAGGGCTGC
TTTGGCGAGGTGTGGATGGGGACCTGGAACGGTACCACCAGGGTGGCCATCAAAACCCTGAAGCCTGGCA
CGATGTCTCCAGAGGCCTTCCTGCAGGAGGCCCAGGTCATGAAGAAGCTGAGGCATGAGAAGCTGGTGCA
GTTGTATGCTGTGGTTTCAGAGGAGCCCATTTACATCGTCACGGAGTACATGAGCAAGGGGAGTTTGCTG
GACTTTCTCAAGGGGGAGACAGGCAAGTACCTGCGGCTGCCTCAGCTGGTGGACATGGCTGCTCAGATCG
CCTCAGGCATGGCGTACGTGGAGCGGATGAACTACGTCCACCGGGACCTTCGTGCAGCCAACATCCTGGT
GGGAGAGAACCTGGTGTGCAAAGTGGCCGACTTTGGGCTGGCTCGGCTCATTGAAGACAATGAGTACACG
GCGCGGCAAGGTGCCAAATTCCCCATCAAGTGGACGGCTCCAGAAGCTGCCCTCTATGGCCGCTTCACCA
TCAAGTCGGACGTGTGGTCCTTCGGGATCCTGCTGACTGAGCTCACCACAAAGGGACGGGTGCCCTACCC
TGGGATGGTGAACCGCGAGGTGCTGGACCAGGTGGAGCGGGGCTACCGGATGCCCTGCCCGCCGGAGTGT
CCCGAGTCCCTGCACGACCTCATGTGCCAGTGCTGGCGGAAGGAGCCTGAGGAGCGGCCCACCTTCGAGT
ACCTGCAGGCCTTCCTGGAGGACTACTTCACGTCCACCGAGCCCCAGTACGAGGAAATTGAGAACCTC
